Addgene plasmid #116173: pHAGE-BRAF-L485F
Purpose: Lentiviral expression of BRAF L485F
Depositing lab: Gordon Mills & Kenneth Scott. Depositing organization: Baylor College of Medicine. Publication: Systematic Functional Annotation of Somatic Mutations in Cancer. Ng PK, Li J, Jeong KJ, Shao S, Chen H, Tsang YH, Sengupta S, Wang Z, Bhavana VH, Tran R, Soewito S, Minussi DC, Moreno D, Kong K, Dogruluk T, Lu H, Gao J, Tokheim C, Zhou DC, Johnson AM, Zeng J, Ip CKM, Ju Z, Wester M, Yu S, Li Y, Vellano CP, Schultz N, Karchin R, Ding L, Lu Y, Cheung LWT, Chen K, Shaw KR, Meric-Bernstam F, Scott KL, Yi S, Sahni N, Liang H, Mills GB. Cancer Cell. 2018 Mar 12;33(3):450-462.e10. doi: 10.1016/j.ccell.2018.01.021. PubMed 29533785.
Backbone
  Vector backbone: pHAGE
  Vector type: Lentiviral
Growth in bacteria
  Bacterial resistance: Ampicillin, 100 μg/mL
  Growth temperature: 37°C
  Growth strain: Stbl3
  Copy number: High Copy
Gene/Insert
  Gene/Insert name: BRAF
  Species: H. sapiens (human)
  Mutation: L485F
  Entrez Gene: BRAF (a.k.a. B-RAF1, B-raf, BRAF-1, BRAF1, NS7, RAFB1)
  Cloning method: Gateway Cloning
Terms and licenses: Academic/Nonprofit Terms; Industry Terms: Not Available to Industry
How to cite: pHAGE-BRAF-L485F was a gift from Gordon Mills & Kenneth Scott (Addgene plasmid # 116173 ; http://n2t.net/addgene:116173 ; RRID:Addgene_116173)
