[The description below was written by a language model from this plasmid's Addgene catalogue record and pLannotate feature annotations shown in this document.]
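Description:
pHAGE-BRAF-L485F is an HIV-1-based, self-inactivating lentiviral expression plasmid built on the pHAGE backbone and carrying the human BRAF open reading frame with the L485F substitution. It is maintained in E. coli through a high-copy ColE1/pUC-type origin and a β-lactamase gene conferring ampicillin resistance. The record lists a recombination-deficient strain (Stbl3) for propagation, a common choice for plasmids carrying repeated LTR sequences. The viral portion comprises a 5' LTR (annotated as truncated, with adjoining nef/U3-derived sequence), the Ψ packaging signal with a gag fragment, the Rev response element for Rev-dependent nuclear export of the genomic RNA, the cPPT/CTS element that aids nuclear import of the reverse-transcribed genome, and a ΔU3 3' LTR that inactivates LTR promoter activity after integration. No packaging or envelope genes are annotated, so these functions must be supplied in trans to make virus.

Within the transfer cassette, the human EF-1α promoter drives constitutive transcription of BRAF, which is flanked by attB1 and attB2 sites left by Gateway cloning. Downstream lie short T3 and T7 promoter sequences, an attB4 fragment and a V5 epitope sequence. The record does not indicate whether V5 is fused in frame to BRAF, and the tag lies well beyond the annotated end of the coding sequence. An EMCV IRES then allows translation of puromycin N-acetyltransferase from the same transcript, so transduced mammalian cells can be selected with puromycin. A WPRE enhances transcript expression. The stated purpose is lentiviral expression of BRAF L485F, and the construct comes from a systematic effort to functionally annotate somatic cancer mutations.
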