Features (pLannotate 1.2.2; 30 found; start..end, strand, type, name):
      1..118     +  misc_feature   cPPT/CTS: central polypurine tract and central termination sequence of HIV-1
    166..1344    +  promoter       EF-1α promoter: strong constitutive promoter for human elongation factor EF-1α
   1365..1385    +  protein_bind   attB1: mutant version of attB; core recombination site for the Gateway® BP reaction BP Clonase™
   1391..3688    +  CDS            BRAF: BRAF_HUMAN - Also known as BRAF1, RAFB1. Experimental evidence at protein level: Swiss-Prot protein existence level 1. Protein kinase involved in the transduction of mitogenic signals from the cell membrane to the nucleus (Probable). Phosphorylates MAP2K1, and thereby activates the MAP kinase signal transduction pathway (PubMed:21441910, PubMed:29433126). May play a role in the postsynaptic responses of hippocampal neurons (PubMed:1508179). From Homo sapiens (Human).
   3693..3717    -  protein_bind   attB2: mutant version of attB; recombination site for the Gateway® BP reaction BP Clonase™
   3725..3743    +  promoter       T3 promoter: promoter for bacteriophage T3 RNA polymerase
   3769..3787    -  promoter       T7 promoter: promoter for bacteriophage T7 RNA polymerase
   3793..3811    -  protein_bind   attB4 (fragment): mutant version of attB; core recombination site for the Gateway® BP reaction BP Clonase™
   3867..3908    +  CDS            V5 tag: epitope tag from simian virus 5
   4034..4496    +  misc_feature   IRES: internal ribosome entry site (IRES) of the encephalomyocarditis virus (EMCV)
   4510..5107    +  CDS            PuroR (fragment): puromycin N-acetyltransferase; pac from Streptomyces; confers resistance to puromycin
   5123..5711    +  misc_feature   WPRE: woodchuck hepatitis virus posttranscriptional regulatory element
   5719..5784    +  CDS            nef (fragment): NEF_HV1Z2 - Experimental evidence at protein level: Swiss-Prot protein existence level 1. Extracellular Nef protein targets CD4(+) T-lymphocytes for apoptosis by interacting with CXCR4 surface receptors. From Human immunodeficiency virus type 1 group M subtype D (isolate Z2/CDC-Z34) (HIV-1).
   5786..6019    +  LTR            3' LTR (ΔU3): self-inactivating 3' long terminal repeat (LTR) from HIV-1
   6224..6328    +  promoter       AmpR promoter: bla
   6329..7189    +  CDS            AmpR: β-lactamase; bla; confers resistance to ampicillin, carbenicillin, and related antibiotics
   7360..7948    +  rep_origin     ori: high-copy-number ColE1/pMB1/pBR322/pUC origin of replication
   8131..8185    +  CDS            lacI (fragment): lac repressor; lacI; The lac repressor binds to the lac operator to inhibit transcription in E. coli. This inhibition can be relieved by adding lactose or isopropyl-β-D-thiogalactopyranoside (IPTG).
   8191..8284    +  rep_origin     SV40 ori (fragment): SV40 origin of replication
   8309..8346    +  CDS            lacI (fragment): lac repressor; lacI; The lac repressor binds to the lac operator to inhibit transcription in E. coli. This inhibition can be relieved by adding lactose or isopropyl-β-D-thiogalactopyranoside (IPTG).
   8359..8380    +  protein_bind   CAP binding site: CAP binding activates transcription in the presence of cAMP. E. coli catabolite activator protein
   8395..8425    +  promoter       lac promoter: promoter for the E. coli lac operon
   8429..8451    +  protein_bind   lac operator (fragment): The lac repressor binds to the lac operator to inhibit transcription in E. coli. This inhibition can be relieved by adding lactose or isopropyl-β-D-thiogalactopyranoside (IPTG). lac repressor encoded by lacI
   8483..8566    +  polyA_signal   SV40 poly(A) signal (fragment): SV40 polyadenylation signal
   8733..9062    +  CDS            nef (fragment): NEF_HV1BR - Experimental evidence at protein level: Swiss-Prot protein existence level 1. Extracellular Nef protein targets CD4(+) T-lymphocytes for apoptosis by interacting with CXCR4 surface receptors (PubMed:14990729). From Human immunodeficiency virus type 1 group M subtype B (isolate BRU/LAI) (HIV-1).
   9110..9367    +  LTR            5' LTR (truncated): truncated 5' long terminal repeat (LTR) from HIV-1
   9414..9539    +  misc_feature   HIV-1 Ψ: packaging signal of human immunodeficiency virus type 1
   9523..9861    +  CDS            HIV-1 gag (fragment): gag protein from human immunodeficiency virus 1; gag
  10036..10269   +  misc_feature   RRE: The Rev response element (RRE) of HIV-1 allows for Rev-dependent mRNA export from the nucleus to the cytoplasm.
  10646..10746   +  CDS            Rev (fragment): human immunodeficiency virus 1 (HIV-1) Rev protein; rev; enhances nuclear export of unspliced and incompletely spliced viral mRNAs
>Addgene plasmid #116173 | pHAGE-BRAF-L485F | addgene full sequence | sequence record 250671 | Addgene NGS Result
TTTTAAAAGAAAAGGGGGGATTGGGGGGTACAGTGCAGGGGAAAGAATAGTAGACATAATAGCAACAGAC
ATACAAACTAAAGAATTACAAAAACAAATTACAAAAATTCAAAATTTTCGGGTTTATTACAGGGACAGCA
GAGATCCAGTTTGGACTAGTCGTGAGGCTCCGGTGCCCGTCAGTGGGCAGAGCGCACATCGCCCACAGTC
CCCGAGAAGTTGGGGGGAGGGGTCGGCAATTGAACCGGTGCCTAGAGAAGGTGGCGCGGGGTAAACTGGG
AAAGTGATGTCGTGTACTGGCTCCGCCTTTTTCCCGAGGGTGGGGGAGAACCGTATATAAGTGCAGTAGT
CGCCGTGAACGTTCTTTTTCGCAACGGGTTTGCCGCCAGAACACAGGTAAGTGCCGTGTGTGGTTCCCGC
GGGCCTGGCCTCTTTACGGGTTATGGCCCTTGCGTGCCTTGAATTACTTCCACCTGGCTGCAGTACGTGA
TTCTTGATCCCGAGCTTCGGGTTGGAAGTGGGTGGGAGAGTTCGAGGCCTTGCGCTTAAGGAGCCCCTTC
GCCTCGTGCTTGAGTTGAGGCCTGGCCTGGGCGCTGGGGCCGCCGCGTGCGAATCTGGTGGCACCTTCGC
GCCTGTCTCGCTGCTTTCGATAAGTCTCTAGCCATTTAAAATTTTTGATGACCTGCTGCGACGCTTTTTT
TCTGGCAAGATAGTCTTGTAAATGCGGGCCAAGATCTGCACACTGGTATTTCGGTTTTTGGGGCCGCGGG
CGGCGACGGGGCCCGTGCGTCCCAGCGCACATGTTCGGCGAGGCGGGGCCTGCGAGCGCGGCCACCGAGA
ATCGGACGGGGGTAGTCTCAAGCTGGCCGGCCTGCTCTGGTGCCTGGCCTCGCGCCGCCGTGTATCGCCC
CGCCCTGGGCGGCAAGGCTGGCCCGGTCGGCACCAGTTGCGTGAGCGGAAAGATGGCCGCTTCCCGGCCC
TGCTGCAGGGAGCTCAAAATGGAGGACGCGGCGCTCGGGAGAGCGGGCGGGTGAGTCACCCACACAAAGG
AAAAGGGCCTTTCCGTCCTCAGCCGTCGCTTCATGTGACTCCACGGAGTACCGGGCGCCGTCCAGGCACC
TCGATTAGTTCTCGAGCTTTTGGAGTACGTCGTCTTTAGGTTGGGGGGAGGGGTTTTATGCGATGGAGTT
TCCCCACACTGAGTGGGTGGAGACTGAAGTTAGGCCAGCTTGGCACTTGATGTAATTCTCCTTGGAATTT
GCCCTTTTTGAGTTTGGATCTTGGTTCATTCTCAAGCCTCAGACAGTGGTTCAAAGTTTTTTTCTTCCAT
TTCAGGTGTCGTGAAGCGGCCCTGCAGATATCAACAAGTTTGTACAAAAAAGCAGGCACCATGGCGGCGC
TGAGCGGTGGCGGTGGTGGCGGCGCGGAGCCGGGCCAGGCTCTGTTCAACGGGGACATGGAGCCCGAGGC
CGGCGCCGGCGCCGGCGCCGCGGCCTCTTCGGCTGCGGACCCTGCCATTCCGGAGGAGGTGTGGAATATC
AAACAAATGATTAAGTTGACACAGGAACATATAGAGGCCCTATTGGACAAATTTGGTGGGGAGCATAATC
CACCATCAATATATCTGGAGGCCTATGAAGAATACACCAGCAAGCTAGATGCACTCCAACAAAGAGAACA
ACAGTTATTGGAATCTCTGGGGAACGGAACTGATTTTTCTGTTTCTAGCTCTGCATCAATGGATACCGTT
ACATCTTCTTCCTCTTCTAGCCTTTCAGTGCTACCTTCATCTCTTTCAGTTTTTCAAAATCCCACAGATG
TGGCACGGAGCAACCCCAAGTCACCACAAAAACCTATCGTTAGAGTCTTCCTGCCCAACAAACAGAGGAC
AGTGGTACCTGCAAGGTGTGGAGTTACAGTCCGAGACAGTCTAAAGAAAGCACTGATGATGAGAGGTCTA
ATCCCAGAGTGCTGTGCTGTTTACAGAATTCAGGATGGAGAGAAGAAACCAATTGGTTGGGACACTGATA
TTTCCTGGCTTACTGGAGAAGAATTGCATGTGGAAGTGTTGGAGAATGTTCCACTTACAACACACAACTT
TGTACGAAAAACGTTTTTCACCTTAGCATTTTGTGACTTTTGTCGAAAGCTGCTTTTCCAGGGTTTCCGC
TGTCAAACATGTGGTTATAAATTTCACCAGCGTTGTAGTACAGAAGTTCCACTGATGTGTGTTAATTATG
ACCAACTTGATTTGCTGTTTGTCTCCAAGTTCTTTGAACACCACCCAATACCACAGGAAGAGGCGTCCTT
AGCAGAGACTGCCCTAACATCTGGATCATCCCCTTCCGCACCCGCCTCGGACTCTATTGGGCCCCAAATT
CTCACCAGTCCGTCTCCTTCAAAATCCATTCCAATTCCACAGCCCTTCCGACCAGCAGATGAAGATCATC
GAAATCAATTTGGGCAACGAGACCGATCCTCATCAGCTCCCAATGTGCATATAAACACAATAGAACCTGT
CAATATTGATGACTTGATTAGAGACCAAGGATTTCGTGGTGATGGAGGATCAACCACAGGTTTGTCTGCT
ACCCCCCCTGCCTCATTACCTGGCTCACTAACTAACGTGAAAGCCTTACAGAAATCTCCAGGACCTCAGC
GAGAAAGGAAGTCATCTTCATCCTCAGAAGACAGGAATCGAATGAAAACACTTGGTAGACGGGACTCGAG
TGATGATTGGGAGATTCCTGATGGGCAGATTACAGTGGGACAAAGAATTGGATCTGGATCATTTGGAACA
GTCTACAAGGGAAAGTGGCATGGTGATGTGGCAGTGAAAATGTTTAATGTGACAGCACCTACACCTCAGC
AGTTACAAGCCTTCAAAAATGAAGTAGGAGTACTCAGGAAAACACGACATGTGAATATCCTACTCTTCAT
GGGCTATTCCACAAAGCCACAACTGGCTATTGTTACCCAGTGGTGTGAGGGCTCCAGCTTGTATCACCAT
CTCCATATCATTGAGACCAAATTTGAGATGATCAAACTTATAGATATTGCACGACAGACTGCACAGGGCA
TGGATTACTTACACGCCAAGTCAATCATCCACAGAGACCTCAAGAGTAATAATATATTTCTTCATGAAGA
CCTCACAGTAAAAATAGGTGATTTTGGTCTAGCTACAGTGAAATCTCGATGGAGTGGGTCCCATCAGTTT
GAACAGTTGTCTGGATCCATTTTGTGGATGGCACCAGAAGTCATCAGAATGCAAGATAAAAATCCATACA
GCTTTCAGTCAGATGTATATGCATTTGGAATTGTTCTGTATGAATTGATGACTGGACAGTTACCTTATTC
AAACATCAACAACAGGGACCAGATAATTTTTATGGTGGGACGAGGATACCTGTCTCCAGATCTCAGTAAG
GTACGGAGTAACTGTCCAAAAGCCATGAAGAGATTAATGGCAGAGTGCCTCAAAAAGAAAAGAGATGAGA
GACCACTCTTTCCCCAAATTCTCGCCTCTATTGAGCTGCTGGCCCGCTCATTGCCAAAAATTCACCGCAG
TGCATCAGAACCCTCCTTGAATCGGGCTGGTTTCCAAACAGAGGATTTTAGTCTATATGCTTGTGCTTCT
CCAAAAACACCCATCCAGGCAGGGGGATATGGTGCGTTTCCTGTCCACTAGAACCCAGCTTTCTTGTACA
AAGTGGTGATATCCAATTAACCCTCACTAAAGGTTTGTGTGTTATTGTAATTGAGATCCCTATAGTGAGT
CGTATTACCACCCAACTTTTCTATACAAAGTGGTTGATATCCAGCACAGTGGCGGCCGCTCGAGTCTAGA
GGGCCCGCGGTTCGAAGGTAAGCCTATCCCTAACCCTCTCCTCGGTCTCGATTCTACGCGTACCGGTTAG
TAATGAGATCCCTCCCCCCCCCCTAACGTTACTGGCCGAAGCCGCTTGGAATAAGGCCGGTGTGCGTTTG
TCTATATGTTATTTTCCACCATATTGCCGTCTTTTGGCAATGTGAGGGCCCGGAAACCTGGCCCTGTCTT
CTTGACGAGCATTCCTAGGGGTCTTTCCCCTCTCGCCAAAGGAATGCAAGGTCTGTTGAATGTCGTGAAG
GAAGCAGTTCCTCTGGAAGCTTCTTGAAGACAAACAACGTCTGTAGCGACCCTTTGCAGGCAGCGGAACC
CCCCACCTGGCGACAGGTGCCTCTGCGGCCAAAAGCCACGTGTATAAGATACACCTGCAAAGGCGGCACA
ACCCCAGTGCCACGTTGTGAGTTGGATAGTTGTGGAAAGAGTCAAATGGCTCTCCTCAAGCGTATTCAAC
AAGGGGCTGAAGGATGCCCAGAAGGTACCCCATTGTATGGGATCTGATCTGGGGCCTCGGTGCACATGCT
TTACATGTGTTTAGTCGAGGTTAAAAAAACGTCTAGGCCCCCCGAACCACGGGGACGTGGTTTTCCTTTG
AAAAACACGATGATAATATGGCCACACATATGACCGAGTACAAGCCCACGGTGCGCCTCGCCACCCGCGA
CGACGTCCCCAGGGCCGTACGCACCCTCGCCGCCGCGTTCGCCGACTACCCCGCCACGCGCCACACCGTC
GATCCGGACCGCCACATCGAGCGGGTCACCGAGCTGCAAGAACTCTTCCTCACGCGCGTCGGGCTCGACA
TCGGCAAGGTGTGGGTCGCGGACGACGGCGCCGCGGTGGCGGTCTGGACCACGCCGGAGAGCGTCGAAGC
GGGGGCGGTGTTCGCCGAGATCGGCCCGCGCATGGCCGAGTTGAGCGGTTCCCGGCTGGCCGCGCAGCAA
CAGATGGAAGGCCTCCTGGCGCCGCACCGGCCCAAGGAGCCCGCGTGGTTCCTGGCCACCGTCGGCGTCT
CGCCCGACCACCAGGGCAAGGGTCTGGGCAGCGCCGTCGTGCTCCCCGGAGTGGAGGCGGCCGAGCGCGC
CGGGGTGCCCGCCTTCCTGGAGACCTCCGCGCCCCGCAACCTCCCCTTCTACGAGCGGCTCGGCTTCACC
GTCACCGCCGACGTCGAGGTGCCCGAAGGACCGCGCACCTGGTGCATGACCCGCAAGCCCGGTGCCTAAA
TCGATAGATCCTAATCAACCTCTGGATTACAAAATTTGTGAAAGATTGACTGGTATTCTTAACTATGTTG
CTCCTTTTACGCTATGTGGATACGCTGCTTTAATGCCTTTGTATCATGCTATTGCTTCCCGTATGGCTTT
CATTTTCTCCTCCTTGTATAAATCCTGGTTGCTGTCTCTTTATGAGGAGTTGTGGCCCGTTGTCAGGCAA
CGTGGCGTGGTGTGCACTGTGTTTGCTGACGCAACCCCCACTGGTTGGGGCATTGCCACCACCTGTCAGC
TCCTTTCCGGGACTTTCGCTTTCCCCCTCCCTATTGCCACGGCGGAACTCATCGCCGCCTGCCTTGCCCG
CTGCTGGACAGGGGCTCGGCTGTTGGGCACTGACAATTCCGTGGTGTTGTCGGGGAAATCATCGTCCTTT
CCTTGGCTGCTCGCCTGTGTTGCCACCTGGATTCTGCGCGGGACGTCCTTCTGCTACGTCCCTTCGGCCC
TCAATCCAGCGGACCTTCCTTCCCGCGGCCTGCTGCCGGCTCTGCGGCCTCTTCCGCGTCTTCGCCTTCG
CCCTCAGACGAGTCGGATCTCCCTTTGGGCCGCCTCCCCGCCTGAGATCCTTTAAGACCAATGACTTACA
AGGCAGCTGTAGATCTTAGCCACTTTTTAAAAGAAAAGGGGGGACTGGAAGGGCTAATTCACTCCCAACG
AAGACAAGATCTGCTTTTTGCTTGTACTGGGTCTCTCTGGTTAGACCAGATCTGAGCCTGGGAGCTCTCT
GGCTAACTAGGGAACCCACTGCTTAAGCCTCAATAAAGCTTGCCTTGAGTGCTTCAAGTAGTGTGTGCCC
GTCTGTTGTGTGACTCTGGTAACTAGAGATCCCTCAGACCCTTTTAGTCAGTGTGGAAAATCTCTAGCAG
TAGTAGTTCATGTCATCTTATTATTCAGTATTTATAACTTGCAAAGAAATGAATATCAGAGAGTGAGAGG
CCCGGGTTAATTAAGGAAAGGGCTAGATCATTCTTGAAGACGAAAGGGCCTCGTGATACGCCTATTTTTA
TAGGTTAATGTCATGATAATAATGGTTTCTTAGACGTCAGGTGGCACTTTTCGGGGAAATGTGCGCGGAA
CCCCTATTTGTTTATTTTTCTAAATACATTCAAATATGTATCCGCTCATGAGACAATAACCCTGATAAAT
GCTTCAATAATATTGAAAAAGGAAGAGTATGAGTATTCAACATTTCCGTGTCGCCCTTATTCCCTTTTTT
GCGGCATTTTGCCTTCCTGTTTTTGCTCACCCAGAAACGCTGGTGAAAGTAAAAGATGCTGAAGATCAGT
TGGGTGCACGAGTGGGTTACATCGAACTGGATCTCAACAGCGGTAAGATCCTTGAGAGTTTTCGCCCCGA
AGAACGTTTTCCAATGATGAGCACTTTTAAAGTTCTGCTATGTGGCGCGGTATTATCCCGTGTTGACGCC
GGGCAAGAGCAACTCGGTCGCCGCATACACTATTCTCAGAATGACTTGGTTGAGTACTCACCAGTCACAG
AAAAGCATCTTACGGATGGCATGACAGTAAGAGAATTATGCAGTGCTGCCATAACCATGAGTGATAACAC
TGCGGCCAACTTACTTCTGACAACGATCGGAGGACCGAAGGAGCTAACCGCTTTTTTGCACAACATGGGG
GATCATGTAACTCGCCTTGATCGTTGGGAACCGGAGCTGAATGAAGCCATACCAAACGACGAGCGTGACA
CCACGATGCCTGTAGCAATGGCAACAACGTTGCGCAAACTATTAACTGGCGAACTACTTACTCTAGCTTC
CCGGCAACAATTAATAGACTGGATGGAGGCGGATAAAGTTGCAGGACCACTTCTGCGCTCGGCCCTTCCG
GCTGGCTGGTTTATTGCTGATAAATCTGGAGCCGGTGAGCGTGGGTCTCGCGGTATCATTGCAGCACTGG
GGCCAGATGGTAAGCCCTCCCGTATCGTAGTTATCTACACGACGGGGAGTCAGGCAACTATGGATGAACG
AAATAGACAGATCGCTGAGATAGGTGCCTCACTGATTAAGCATTGGTAACTGTCAGACCAAGTTTACTCA
TATATACTTTAGATTGATTTAAAACTTCATTTTTAATTTAAAAGGATCTAGGTGAAGATCCTTTTTGATA
ATCTCATGACCAAAATCCCTTAACGTGAGTTTTCGTTCCACTGAGCGTCAGACCCCGTAGAAAAGATCAA
AGGATCTTCTTGAGATCCTTTTTTTCTGCGCGTAATCTGCTGCTTGCAAACAAAAAAACCACCGCTACCA
GCGGTGGTTTGTTTGCCGGATCAAGAGCTACCAACTCTTTTTCCGAAGGTAACTGGCTTCAGCAGAGCGC
AGATACCAAATACTGTTCTTCTAGTGTAGCCGTAGTTAGGCCACCACTTCAAGAACTCTGTAGCACCGCC
TACATACCTCGCTCTGCTAATCCTGTTACCAGTGGCTGCTGCCAGTGGCGATAAGTCGTGTCTTACCGGG
TTGGACTCAAGACGATAGTTACCGGATAAGGCGCAGCGGTCGGGCTGAACGGGGGGTTCGTGCACACAGC
CCAGCTTGGAGCGAACGACCTACACCGAACTGAGATACCTACAGCGTGAGCTATGAGAAAGCGCCACGCT
TCCCGAAGGGAGAAAGGCGGACAGGTATCCGGTAAGCGGCAGGGTCGGAACAGGAGAGCGCACGAGGGAG
CTTCCAGGGGGAAACGCCTGGTATCTTTATAGTCCTGTCGGGTTTCGCCACCTCTGACTTGAGCGTCGAT
TTTTGTGATGCTCGTCAGGGGGGCGGAGCCTATGGAAAAACGCCAGCAACGCGGCCTTTTTACGGTTCCT
GGCCTTTTGCTGGCCTTTTGCTCACATGTTCTTTCCTGCGTTATCCCCTGATTCTGTGGATAACCGTATT
ACCGCCTTTGAGTGAGCTGATACCGCTCGCCGCAGCCGAACGACCGAGCGCAGCGAGTCAGTGAGCGAGG
AAGCGGAAGAGCGCCCAATACGCAAACCGCCTCTCCCCGCGCGTTGGCCGATTCATTAATGCAGCAAGCT
CATGGCTGACTAATTTTTTTTATTTATGCAGAGGCCGAGGCCGCCTCGGCCTCTGAGCTATTCCAGAAGT
AGTGAGGAGGCTTTTTTGGAGGCCTAGGCTTTTGCAAAAAGCTCCCCGTGGCACGACAGGTTTCCCGACT
GGAAAGCGGGCAGTGAGCGCAACGCAATTAATGTGAGTTAGCTCACTCATTAGGCACCCCAGGCTTTACA
CTTTATGCTTCCGGCTCGTATGTTGTGTGGAATTGTGAGCGGATAACAATTTCACACAGGAAACAGCTAT
GACATGATTACGAATTTCACAAATAAAGCATTTTTTTCACTGCATTCTAGTTGTGGTTTGTCCAAACTCA
TCAATGTATCTTATCATGTCTGGATCAACTGGATAACTCAAGCTAACCAAAATCATCCCAAACTTCCCAC
CCCATACCCTATTACCACTGCCAATTACCTGTGGTTTCATTTACTCTAAACCTGTGATTCCTCTGAATTA
TTTTCATTTTAAAGAAATTGTATTTGTTAAATATGTACTACAAACTTAGTAGTTGGAAGGGCTAATTCAC
TCCCAAAGAAGACAAGATATCCTTGATCTGTGGATCTACCACACACAAGGCTACTTCCCTGATTAGCAGA
ACTACACACCAGGGCCAGGGGTCAGATATCCACTGACCTTTGGATGGTGCTACAAGCTAGTACCAGTTGA
GCCAGATAAGGTAGAAGAGGCCAATAAAGGAGAGAACACCAGCTTGTTACACCCTGTGAGCCTGCATGGG
ATGGATGACCCGGAGAGAGAAGTGTTAGAGTGGAGGTTTGACAGCCGCCTAGCATTTCATCACGTGGCCC
GAGAGCTGCATCCGGAGTACTTCAAGAACTGCTGATATCGAGCTTGCTACAAGGGACTTTCCGCTGGGGA
CTTTCCAGGGAGGCGTGGCCTGGGCGGGACTGGGGAGTGGCGAGCCCTCAGATCCTGCATATAAGCAGCT
GCTTTTTGCCTGTACTGGGTCTCTCTGGTTAGACCAGATCTGAGCCTGGGAGCTCTCTGGCTAACTAGGG
AACCCACTGCTTAAGCCTCAATAAAGCTTGCCTTGAGTGCTTCAAGTAGTGTGTGCCCGTCTGTTGTGTG
ACTCTGGTAACTAGAGATCCCTCAGACCCTTTTAGTCAGTGTGGAAAATCTCTAGCAGTGGCGCCCGAAC
AGGGACTTGAAAGCGAAAGGGAAACCAGAGGAGCTCTCTCGACGCAGGACTCGGCTTGCTGAAGCGCGCA
CGGCAAGAGGCGAGGGGCGGCGACTGGTGAGTACGCCAAAAATTTTGACTAGCGGAGGCTAGAAGGAGAG
AGATGGGTGCGAGAGCGTCAGTATTAAGCGGGGGAGAATTAGATCGCGATGGGAAAAAATTCGGTTAAGG
CCAGGGGGAAAGAAAAAATATAAATTAAAACATATAGTATGGGCAAGCAGGGAGCTAGAACGATTCGCAG
TTAATCCTGGCCTGTTAGAAACATCAGAAGGCTGTAGACAAATACTGGGACAGCTACAACCATCCCTTCA
GACAGGATCAGAAGAACTTAGATCATTATATAATACAGTAGCAACCCTCTATTGTGTGCATCAAAGGATA
GAGATAAAAGACACCAAGGAAGCTTTAGACAAGATAGAGGAAGAGCAAAACAAAAGTAAGACCACCGCAC
AGCAAGCGGCCGGCCGCTGATCTTCAGACCTGGAGGAGGAGATATGAGGGACAATTGGAGAAGTGAATTA
TATAAATATAAAGTAGTAAAAATTGAACCATTAGGAGTAGCACCCACCAAGGCAAAGAGAAGAGTGGTGC
AGAGAGAAAAAAGAGCAGTGGGAATAGGAGCTTTGTTCCTTGGGTTCTTGGGAGCAGCAGGAAGCACTAT
GGGCGCAGCGTCAATGACGCTGACGGTACAGGCCAGACAATTATTGTCTGGTATAGTGCAGCAGCAGAAC
AATTTGCTGAGGGCTATTGAGGCGCAACAGCATCTGTTGCAACTCACAGTCTGGGGCATCAAGCAGCTCC
AGGCAAGAATCCTGGCTGTGGAAAGATACCTAAAGGATCAACAGCTCCTGGGGATTTGGGGTTGCTCTGG
AAAACTCATTTGCACCACTGCTGTGCCTTGGAATGCTAGTTGGAGTAATAAATCTCTGGAACAGATTTGG
AATCACACGACCTGGATGGAGTGGGACAGAGAAATTAACAATTACACAAGCTTAATACACTCCTTAATTG
AAGAATCGCAAAACCAGCAAGAAAAGAATGAACAAGAATTATTGGAATTAGATAAATGGGCAAGTTTGTG
GAATTGGTTTAACATAACAAATTGGCTGTGGTATATAAAATTATTCATAATGATAGTAGGAGGCTTGGTA
GGTTTAAGAATAGTTTTTGCTGTACTTTCTATAGTGAATAGAGTTAGGCAGGGATATTCACCATTATCGT
TTCAGACCCACCTCCCAACCCCGAGGGGACCCGACAGGCCCGAAGGAATAGAAGAAGAAGGTGGAGAGAG
AGACAGAGACAGATCCATTCGATTAGTGAACGGATCTCGACGGTATCGCCGAATTCACAAATGGCAGTAT
TCATCCACAA
