>Addgene plasmid #116173 | pHAGE-BRAF-L485F | depositor partial sequence | sequence record 219046 | insert
ATGGCGGCGCTGAGCGGTGGCGGTGGTGGCGGCGCGGAGCCGGGCCAGGCTCTGTTCAACGGGGACATGG
AGCCCGAGGCCGGCGCCGGCGCCGGCGCCGCGGCCTCTTCGGCTGCGGACCCTGCCATTCCGGAGGAGGT
GTGGAATATCAAACAAATGATTAAGTTGACACAGGAACATATAGAGGCCCTATTGGACAAATTTGGTGGG
GAGCATAATCCACCATCAATATATCTGGAGGCCTATGAAGAATACACCAGCAAGCTAGATGCACTCCAAC
AAAGAGAACAACAGTTATTGGAATCTCTGGGGAACGGAACTGATTTTTCTGTTTCTAGCTCTGCATCAAT
GGATACCGTTACATCTTCTTCCTCTTCTAGCCTTTCAGTGCTACCTTCATCTCTTTCAGTTTTTCAAAAT
CCCACAGATGTGGCACGGAGCAACCCCAAGTCACCACAAAAACCTATCGTTAGAGTCTTCCTGCCCAACA
AACAGAGGACAGTGGTACCTGCAAGGTGTGGAGTTACAGTCCGAGACAGTCTAAAGAAAGCACTGATGAT
GAGAGGTCTAATCCCAGAGTGCTGTGCTGTTTACAGAATTCAGGATGGAGAGAAGAAACCAATTGGTTGG
GACACTGATATTTCCTGGCTTACTGGAGAAGAATTGCATGTGGAAGTGTTGGAGAATGTTCCACTTACAA
CACACAACTTTGTACGAAAAACGTTTTTCACCTTAGCATTTTGTGACTTTTGTCGAAAGCTGCTTTTCCA
GGGTTTCCGCTGTCAAACATGTGGTTATAAATTTCACCAGCGTTGTAGTACAGAAGTTCCACTGATGTGT
GTTAATTATGACCAACTTGATTTGCTGTTTGTCTCCAAGTTCTTTGAACACCACCCAATACCACAGGAAG
AGGCGTCCTTAGCAGAGACTGCCCTAACATCTGGATCATCCCCTTCCGCACCCGCCTCGGACTCTATTGG
GCCCCAAATTCTCACCAGTCCGTCTCCTTCAAAATCCATTCCAATTCCACAGCCCTTCCGACCAGCAGAT
GAAGATCATCGAAATCAATTTGGGCAACGAGACCGATCCTCATCAGCTCCCAATGTGCATATAAACACAA
TAGAACCTGTCAATATTGATGACTTGATTAGAGACCAAGGATTTCGTGGTGATGGAGGATCAACCACAGG
TTTGTCTGCTACCCCCCCTGCCTCATTACCTGGCTCACTAACTAACGTGAAAGCCTTACAGAAATCTCCA
GGACCTCAGCGAGAAAGGAAGTCATCTTCATCCTCAGAAGACAGGAATCGAATGAAAACACTTGGTAGAC
GGGACTCGAGTGATGATTGGGAGATTCCTGATGGGCAGATTACAGTGGGACAAAGAATTGGATCTGGATC
ATTTGGAACAGTCTACAAGGGAAAGTGGCATGGTGATGTGGCAGTGAAAATGTTTAATGTGACAGCACCT
ACACCTCAGCAGTTACAAGCCTTCAAAAATGAAGTAGGAGTACTCAGGAAAACACGACATGTGAATATCC
TACTCTTCATGGGCTATTCCACAAAGCCACAACTGGCTATTGTTACCCAGTGGTGTGAGGGCTCCAGCTT
GTATCACCATCTCCATATCATTGAGACCAAATTTGAGATGATCAAACTTATAGATATTGCACGACAGACT
GCACAGGGCATGGATTACTTACACGCCAAGTCAATCATCCACAGAGACCTCAAGAGTAATAATATATTTC
TTCATGAAGACCTCACAGTAAAAATAGGTGATTTTGGTCTAGCTACAGTGAAATCTCGATGGAGTGGGTC
CCATCAGTTTGAACAGTTGTCTGGATCCATTTTGTGGATGGCACCAGAAGTCATCAGAATGCAAGATAAA
AATCCATACAGCTTTCAGTCAGATGTATATGCATTTGGAATTGTTCTGTATGAATTGATGACTGGACAGT
TACCTTATTCAAACATCAACAACAGGGACCAGATAATTTTTATGGTGGGACGAGGATACCTGTCTCCAGA
TCTCAGTAAGGTACGGAGTAACTGTCCAAAAGCCATGAAGAGATTAATGGCAGAGTGCCTCAAAAAGAAA
AGAGATGAGAGACCACTCTTTCCCCAAATTCTCGCCTCTATTGAGCTGCTGGCCCGCTCATTGCCAAAAA
TTCACCGCAGTGCATCAGAACCCTCCTTGAATCGGGCTGGTTTCCAAACAGAGGATTTTAGTCTATATGC
TTGTGCTTCTCCAAAAACACCCATCCAGGCAGGGGGATATGGTGCGTTTCCTGTCCACTAG
